Addgene plasmid #107718: pN3-Sp2FL
Purpose: Expression plasmid for full length murine Sp2
Depositing lab: Guntram Suske. Depositing organization: Philipps-Universitaet Marburg.
Backbone
  Vector backbone: pN3
  Backbone manufacturer: Guntram Suske (Addgene plasmid # 24544)
  Backbone size w/o insert (bp): 3996
  Vector type: Mammalian Expression
Growth in bacteria
  Bacterial resistance: Kanamycin, 50 μg/mL
  Growth temperature: 37°C
  Growth strain: DH5alpha
  Copy number: High Copy
Gene/Insert
  Gene/Insert name: Sp2 (alt name: Sp2 transcription factor)
  Species: M. musculus (mouse)
  Insert size (bp): 2963
  Entrez Gene: Sp2 (a.k.a. mKIAA0048, 4930480I16Rik)
  Promoter: CMV
  Cloning method: Restriction Enzyme; 5′ cloning site unknown (unknown if destroyed); 3′ cloning site unknown (unknown if destroyed)
  Sequencing primers: 5′ CMV-for (CGCAAATGGGCGGTAGGCGTG); 3′ SV40-pA-rev (CCTCACAAATGTGGTATGG)
Terms and licenses: Academic/Nonprofit Terms; Industry Terms: Not Available to Industry
Depositor comments: The plasmid is related to the Addgene plasmids pN3-Sp1FL (#24543), pN3-Sp3FL (#24541) and pN3-Control (#24544)
How to cite: pN3-Sp2FL was a gift from Guntram Suske (Addgene plasmid # 107718 ; http://n2t.net/addgene:107718 ; RRID:Addgene_107718)
