[The description below was written by a language model from this plasmid's Addgene catalogue record and pLannotate feature annotations shown in this document.]
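Description:
pN3-Sp2FL is a mammalian expression plasmid built on the pN3 backbone for producing full-length mouse Sp2, a member of the Sp family of zinc-finger transcription factors that bind GC-box promoter elements. The sequenced construct is 6,959 nt, consistent with a roughly 4 kb backbone carrying an insert of just under 3 kb. In bacteria it replicates from a high-copy ColE1/pUC-type origin and is selected with kanamycin. An f1 origin is also present, which would allow single-stranded DNA production.

Transcription of the insert is driven by the human cytomegalovirus immediate-early enhancer and promoter, followed by a remnant of the multiple cloning site and then the Sp2 coding sequence of about 1.8 kb. No epitope tag or reporter is annotated, so the protein appears to be expressed untagged. The insert is considerably longer than the open reading frame. About 1 kb of unannotated sequence lies downstream of the coding region, possibly cDNA untranslated sequence, although the record does not say so. The transcript is terminated by the SV40 polyadenylation signal, and the short adjacent large T antigen fragment belongs to that SV40-derived region rather than being a functional gene. The restriction sites used for cloning are not recorded.

The selection cassette places the Tn5 aminoglycoside phosphotransferase gene (NeoR/KanR) behind tandem bacterial (bla) and SV40 early promoters, with an HSV TK polyadenylation signal. The same marker therefore gives kanamycin resistance in E. coli and G418 resistance in transfected mammalian cells. The short ble and bGH poly(A) fragments appear to be non-functional remnants. The plasmid belongs to a series with matching Sp1 and Sp3 expression constructs and an empty pN3 control, which suits it to comparative overexpression and transactivation studies of Sp factors.
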