Features (pLannotate 1.2.2; 14 found; start..end, strand, type, name):
     61..364     +  enhancer       CMV enhancer: human cytomegalovirus immediate early enhancer
    365..568     +  promoter       CMV promoter: human cytomegalovirus (CMV) immediate early promoter
    591..644     +  misc_feature   MCS (fragment): multiple cloning site
    711..2546    +  CDS            Sp2: SP2_MOUSE - Also known as Kiaa0048. Experimental evidence at transcript level: Swiss-Prot protein existence level 2. Binds to GC box promoters elements and selectively activates mRNA synthesis from genes that contain functional recognition sites. From Mus musculus (Mouse).
   3641..3724    +  CDS            large T antigen (fragment): large T antigen from SV40 (simian virus 40)
   3747..3868    +  polyA_signal   SV40 poly(A) signal: SV40 polyadenylation signal
   3902..4330    -  rep_origin     f1 ori (sequence partly withheld): f1 bacteriophage origin of replication; arrow indicates direction of (+) strand synthesis
   4357..4461    +  promoter       AmpR promoter: bla
   4463..4820    +  promoter       SV40 promoter: SV40 enhancer and early promoter
   4855..5649    +  CDS            NeoR/KanR: aminoglycoside phosphotransferase from Tn5; aph(3')-II (or nptII); confers resistance to neomycin, kanamycin, and G418 (Geneticin®)
   5670..5822    +  CDS            ble (fragment): BLE_KLEPN - Experimental evidence at protein level: Swiss-Prot protein existence level 1. Binding protein with a strong affinity to the bleomycin family of antibiotics. Binds to CL990; an antimitotic-antibiotic compound. From Klebsiella pneumoniae.
   5881..5928    +  polyA_signal   HSV TK poly(A) signal: herpes simplex virus thymidine kinase polyadenylation signal (Cole and Stacy, 1985)
   6019..6035    -  polyA_signal   bGH poly(A) signal (fragment): bovine growth hormone polyadenylation signal
   6257..6845    +  rep_origin     ori: high-copy-number ColE1/pMB1/pBR322/pUC origin of replication
>Addgene plasmid #107718 | pN3-Sp2FL | depositor full sequence | sequence record 203159 | Full Sequence
TAGTTATTAATAGTAATCAATTACGGGGTCATTAGTTCATAGCCCATATATGGAGTTCCGCGTTACATAA
CTTACGGTAAATGGCCCGCCTGGCTGACCGCCCAACGACCCCCGCCCATTGACGTCAATAATGACGTATG
TTCCCATAGTAACGCCAATAGGGACTTTCCATTGACGTCAATGGGTGGAGTATTTACGGTAAACTGCCCA
CTTGGCAGTACATCAAGTGTATCATATGCCAAGTACGCCCCCTATTGACGTCAATGACGGTAAATGGCCC
GCCTGGCATTATGCCCAGTACATGACCTTATGGGACTTTCCTACTTGGCAGTACATCTACGTATTAGTCA
TCGCTATTACCATGGTGATGCGGTTTTGGCAGTACATCAATGGGCGTGGATAGCGGTTTGACTCACGGGG
ATTTCCAAGTCTCCACCCCATTGACGTCAATGGGAGTTTGTTTTGGCACCAAAATCAACGGGACTTTCCA
AAATGTCGTAACAACTCCGCCCCATTGACGCAAATGGGCGGTAGGCGTGTACGGTGGGAGGTCTATATAA
GCAGAGCTGGTTTAGTGAACCGTCAGATCCGCTAGCGCTACCGGACTCAGATCTCGAGCTCAAGCTTCGA
ATTCTGCAGTCGACCCACGCGTCCGCCCACGCGTCCGCCCACGCGTCCGGGCGGCGGAGGCCAGGGAGGA
AGATGTCGTAATGAGCGATCCACAGATGAGCATGGCCGCCACTGCTGCTGTCAGTCCCAGTGACTACCTG
CAGCCTGCTGCTGCTACTACCCAGGACTCCCAGCCATCTCCCTTGGCCCTGCTTGCTGCGACATGTAGCA
AAATTGGCCCCCCAGCTGTTGAAGCTGCAGTGACACCTCCTGCTCCCCCCCAGCCTACCCCAAGGAAACT
GGTCCCTATCAAACCCGCTCCTCTCCCTCTCAGTCCCTGCAAGAATAGCTTTAGCATCTTATCATCTAAA
GGAAATATACTTCAGATTCAGGGCTCCCAGCTGAGTACCTCCTACCCTGGAGGGCAGTTTGTGTTTGCAA
TCCAGAACCCCACCCTGATCAACAAAGGGAGCCGATCAAATGCAAGTATCCAGTACCAAGTCCCTCAGAT
CCAAGGGAACAGTTCCCAGACCATCCAGGTGCAGCCCAGTCTCACCAACCAGATCCAGGTCATCCCAGGC
ACCAACCAAGCCATCACCACCCCGTCAACATCTGGTCATAAGCCTGTCCCCATCAAGCCAGCTCCTGTCC
AGAAGTCAAGTACGACTACCACCCCTGTGCAGAGCGGGGCCAACGTGGTGAAGCTGACAGGCGGGGGTAG
CAACATGACGCTCACCCTGCCGCTCAACAACCTGGTGAACACCAGCGATATTGGGGGCCCTGCTCAGCTC
CTCACTGAGAGCCCCCCCACCCCACTGTCTAAGACTAACAAGAAAGCTAGGAAGAAGAGCCTCCCTGTGT
CACAGCCATCCGTAGCTGTGGCTGAGCAGGTGGAGACGGTGCTGATAGAGACCACGGCAGACAACATCAT
CCAGGCAGGAAACAACCTGCTGATCGTCCAGAGCCCTGGCGGGGGCCAGCCAGCTGTGGTCCAGCAAGTC
CAGGTGGTGCCACCCAAGGCTGAGCAGCAGCAGGTGGTCCAGATCCCCCAGCAGGCACTGCGGGTGGTGC
AAGCTGCCTCTGCCACCCTCCCCACCGTCCCCCAGAAGCCCTCTCAGAACTTTCAGATCCAGACAACTGA
ACCAACACCAACCCAGGTTTATATCCGTACACCTTCTGGTGAGGTACAGACAGTCCTTGTCCAGGACAGC
CCCCCAGCAACAGCTGCAACCACATCAACCGTCACCTGTAACAGCCCTGCACTCCGAGCTCCCCATCTGA
GTGGCACCAGCAAAAAACATTCAGCTGCCATTCTCCGAAAAGAGCGGCCCCTGCCAAAGATTGCACCTGC
TGGGAGCATCATCAGCCTGAACGCCGCACAGCTGGCAGCAGCTGCTCAGGCCATGCAGACCATCAACATC
AATGGTGTCCAAGTCCAGGGTGTGCCTGTCACCATCACCAACACTGGCGGGCAGCAGCAGCTGACCGTGC
AGAACGTTTCTGGAAACAACCTGACTATCAGTGGGCTGAGCCCCACCCAGATCCAGCTGCAGATGGAGCA
GGCTCTAGCCGGAGAGGCCCAGCCTGGGGAGAAACGGCGGCGCATGGCCTGCACGTGTCCCAACTGCAAG
GATGGGGAGAAGAGGTCTGGGGAGCAGGGCAAGAAGAAGCACGTGTGCCACATCCCGGACTGCGGGAAGA
CTTTCCGGAAGACATCCTTGCTCCGGGCCCACGTCCGCCTGCACACTGGCGAGCGGCCCTTTGTCTGCAA
CTGGTTCTTCTGTGGAAAGAGATTCACTCGGAGCGATGAACTCCAGCGACATGCTCGAACCCACACAGGG
GACAAGCGCTTTGAGTGTGCCCAATGTCAGAAGCGCTTCATGAGGAGTGACCACCTCACCAAGCATTACA
AGACCCACCTAGGCACGAAGGGCTTGTAAGGCCAACTGAGGCAGGAGGCCCTGAAGATGGAACACCTCCC
ATCTGATTGGCCCTGGGTCCATGATGGACAGGTGCCCACGACTGCCCTGGGCAGCCCTCACCCCACTCCT
GTTCTGTGGCTGTGTCCCTGCAGAGAGGGACTCTGTTCCTGTGTTCTCCTCCTTCCAAAGGCTCTGCCCC
TCTCACCGTGAGCTCCTGGCCTGCCCAGGCCATGGACACTGGCCATGCCCAATGAGACGTTCTAACCCAG
GACGCGTGGGGACCCTTATTTCCAAAGGAAAAACATACATTTCACTCCGTCGAGGAGCAAAGTGAGCCCC
CATCCCCACCCCATCCCCTTCCTCAACACTGCCGGAGTCCCATTGTGCCATGCCCCCTCCCCCACCGTGC
CTCCTTGTCCCCCTCAATTAAGTCCTCCTGGGCCGCTAGGGACACCCAGGGGCCCTGTACCCAGCCTCCC
ACTGACACCCCCCACCGGGGAGGTGGGAGGCTGCCTCCACTCCACTGCCCAGCCCTGCCACGGCTCTCCT
CCAAACATTCCAACTTCCTATGAAAGGTCAGACGCCGAGGACCTGCCCTCCCTCTTTTCTACGGAGAACG
TTGCCTTATACTCACTTCAGATGATGACACTGTGGACGTGTGTGCTTTAACCACATTTTATTTAATTGCT
CCCTTCCTCTCTTTGCTAGACGCCTCCCCCTTGCTTGCATTCAGTTTAGGGTTTTGGGGGCAATGCTGAG
CATAGGAGGGTCTTTTTTTTTTTGCTATTTTTTTTCTCACTTTAACAATTCTTTTCTAAATGACACATTT
CAACTCAAATCTGGACTCACCTGAGAACACCTTCCATCCTGACCCCGCCACGCCCTCATCTCCCCCTGCC
CAAGCTCCACTGTGTACAGTGTATATTGTATAATAGACTATTGTGTCTAAGACATGTTTTAAAAACATAT
TGCTTGTTATTTTTGAGGCTTTTAAATTAAACAGAAATCCAACTTTAAAAAAAAAAAAAAAAAAAAAAAA
AAAAAAAAAAAAAAAAAAAAAAAAAAAAAAAAAAAAAAAAAAAAAAAAAAAAAAAGCGGCCGCGACTCTA
GATCATAATCAGCCATACCACATTTGTAGAGGTTTTACTTGCTTTAAAAAACCTCCCACACCTCCCCCTG
AACCTGAAACATAAAATGAATGCAATTGTTGTTGTTAACTTGTTTATTGCAGCTTATAATGGTTACAAAT
AAAGCAATAGCATCACAAATTTCACAAATAAAGCATTTTTTTCACTGCATTCTAGTTGTGGTTTGTCCAA
ACTCATCAATGTATCTTAAGGCGTAAATTGTAAGCGTTAATATTTTGTTAAAATTCGCGTTAAATTTTTG
TTAAATCAGCTCATTTTTTAACCAATAGGCCGAAATCGGCAAAATCCCTTATAAATCAAAAGAATAGACC
GAGATAGGGT
[37 nt withheld, positions 4001-4037]
AAAGAACGTGGACTCCAACGTCAAAGG
[49 nt withheld, positions 4065-4113]
T
[91 nt withheld, positions 4115-4205]
G
[124 nt withheld, positions 4207-4330]
CAGGTGGCACTTTTCGGGGAAATGTGCGCGGAACCCCTATTTGTTTATTTTTCTAAATACATTCAAATAT
GTATCCGCTCATGAGACAATAACCCTGATAAATGCTTCAATAATATTGAAAAAGGAAGAGTCCTGAGGCG
GAAAGAACCAGCTGTGGAATGTGTGTCAGTTAGGGTGTGGAAAGTCCCCAGGCTCCCCAGCAGGCAGAAG
TATGCAAAGCATGCATCTCAATTAGTCAGCAACCAGGTGTGGAAAGTCCCCAGGCTCCCCAGCAGGCAGA
AGTATGCAAAGCATGCATCTCAATTAGTCAGCAACCATAGTCCCGCCCCTAACTCCGCCCATCCCGCCCC
TAACTCCGCCCAGTTCCGCCCATTCTCCGCCCCATGGCTGACTAATTTTTTTTATTTATGCAGAGGCCGA
GGCCGCCTCGGCCTCTGAGCTATTCCAGAAGTAGTGAGGAGGCTTTTTTGGAGGCCTAGGCTTTTGCAAA
GATCGATCAAGAGACAGGATGAGGATCGTTTCGCATGATTGAACAAGATGGATTGCACGCAGGTTCTCCG
GCCGCTTGGGTGGAGAGGCTATTCGGCTATGACTGGGCACAACAGACAATCGGCTGCTCTGATGCCGCCG
TGTTCCGGCTGTCAGCGCAGGGGCGCCCGGTTCTTTTTGTCAAGACCGACCTGTCCGGTGCCCTGAATGA
ACTGCAAGACGAGGCAGCGCGGCTATCGTGGCTGGCCACGACGGGCGTTCCTTGCGCAGCTGTGCTCGAC
GTTGTCACTGAAGCGGGAAGGGACTGGCTGCTATTGGGCGAAGTGCCGGGGCAGGATCTCCTGTCATCTC
ACCTTGCTCCTGCCGAGAAAGTATCCATCATGGCTGATGCAATGCGGCGGCTGCATACGCTTGATCCGGC
TACCTGCCCATTCGACCACCAAGCGAAACATCGCATCGAGCGAGCACGTACTCGGATGGAAGCCGGTCTT
GTCGATCAGGATGATCTGGACGAAGAGCATCAGGGGCTCGCGCCAGCCGAACTGTTCGCCAGGCTCAAGG
CGAGCATGCCCGACGGCGAGGATCTCGTCGTGACCCATGGCGATGCCTGCTTGCCGAATATCATGGTGGA
AAATGGCCGCTTTTCTGGATTCATCGACTGTGGCCGGCTGGGTGTGGCGGACCGCTATCAGGACATAGCG
TTGGCTACCCGTGATATTGCTGAAGAGCTTGGCGGCGAATGGGCTGACCGCTTCCTCGTGCTTTACGGTA
TCGCCGCTCCCGATTCGCAGCGCATCGCCTTCTATCGCCTTCTTGACGAGTTCTTCTGAGCGGGACTCTG
GGGTTCGAAATGACCGACCAAGCGACGCCCAACCTGCCATCACGAGATTTCGATTCCACCGCCGCCTTCT
ATGAAAGGTTGGGCTTCGGAATCGTTTTCCGGGACGCCGGCTGGATGATCCTCCAGCGCGGGGATCTCAT
GCTGGAGTTCTTCGCCCACCCTAGGGGGAGGCTAACTGAAACACGGAAGGAGACAATACCGGAAGGAACC
CGCGCTATGACGGCAATAAAAAGACAGAATAAAACGCACGGTGTTGGGTCGTTTGTTCATAAACGCGGGG
TTCGGTCCCAGGGCTGGCACTCTGTCGATACCCCACCGAGACCCCATTGGGGCCAATACGCCCGCGTTTC
TTCCTTTTCCCCACCCCACCCCCCAAGTTCGGGTGAAGGCCCAGGGCTCGCAGCCAACGTCGGGGCGGCA
GGCCCTGCCATAGCCTCAGGTTACTCATATATACTTTAGATTGATTTAAAACTTCATTTTTAATTTAAAA
GGATCTAGGTGAAGATCCTTTTTGATAATCTCATGACCAAAATCCCTTAACGTGAGTTTTCGTTCCACTG
AGCGTCAGACCCCGTAGAAAAGATCAAAGGATCTTCTTGAGATCCTTTTTTTCTGCGCGTAATCTGCTGC
TTGCAAACAAAAAAACCACCGCTACCAGCGGTGGTTTGTTTGCCGGATCAAGAGCTACCAACTCTTTTTC
CGAAGGTAACTGGCTTCAGCAGAGCGCAGATACCAAATACTGTCCTTCTAGTGTAGCCGTAGTTAGGCCA
CCACTTCAAGAACTCTGTAGCACCGCCTACATACCTCGCTCTGCTAATCCTGTTACCAGTGGCTGCTGCC
AGTGGCGATAAGTCGTGTCTTACCGGGTTGGACTCAAGACGATAGTTACCGGATAAGGCGCAGCGGTCGG
GCTGAACGGGGGGTTCGTGCACACAGCCCAGCTTGGAGCGAACGACCTACACCGAACTGAGATACCTACA
GCGTGAGCTATGAGAAAGCGCCACGCTTCCCGAAGGGAGAAAGGCGGACAGGTATCCGGTAAGCGGCAGG
GTCGGAACAGGAGAGCGCACGAGGGAGCTTCCAGGGGGAAACGCCTGGTATCTTTATAGTCCTGTCGGGT
TTCGCCACCTCTGACTTGAGCGTCGATTTTTGTGATGCTCGTCAGGGGGGCGGAGCCTATGGAAAAACGC
CAGCAACGCGGCCTTTTTACGGTTCCTGGCCTTTTGCTGGCCTTTTGCTCACATGTTCTTTCCTGCGTTA
TCCCCTGATTCTGTGGATAACCGTATTACCGCCATGCAT
