Features (pLannotate 1.2.2; 14 found; start..end, strand, type, name):
     61..364     +  enhancer       CMV enhancer: human cytomegalovirus immediate early enhancer
    365..568     +  promoter       CMV promoter: human cytomegalovirus (CMV) immediate early promoter
    591..644     +  misc_feature   MCS (fragment): multiple cloning site
    711..2546    +  CDS            Sp2: SP2_MOUSE - Also known as Kiaa0048. Experimental evidence at transcript level: Swiss-Prot protein existence level 2. Binds to GC box promoters elements and selectively activates mRNA synthesis from genes that contain functional recognition sites. From Mus musculus (Mouse).
   3641..3724    +  CDS            large T antigen (fragment): large T antigen from SV40 (simian virus 40)
   3747..3868    +  polyA_signal   SV40 poly(A) signal: SV40 polyadenylation signal
   3902..4330    -  rep_origin     f1 ori (sequence partly withheld): f1 bacteriophage origin of replication; arrow indicates direction of (+) strand synthesis
   4357..4461    +  promoter       AmpR promoter: bla
   4463..4820    +  promoter       SV40 promoter: SV40 enhancer and early promoter
   4855..5649    +  CDS            NeoR/KanR: aminoglycoside phosphotransferase from Tn5; aph(3')-II (or nptII); confers resistance to neomycin, kanamycin, and G418 (Geneticin®)
   5670..5822    +  CDS            ble (fragment): BLE_KLEPN - Experimental evidence at protein level: Swiss-Prot protein existence level 1. Binding protein with a strong affinity to the bleomycin family of antibiotics. Binds to CL990; an antimitotic-antibiotic compound. From Klebsiella pneumoniae.
   5881..5928    +  polyA_signal   HSV TK poly(A) signal: herpes simplex virus thymidine kinase polyadenylation signal (Cole and Stacy, 1985)
   6019..6035    -  polyA_signal   bGH poly(A) signal (fragment): bovine growth hormone polyadenylation signal
   6257..6845    +  rep_origin     ori: high-copy-number ColE1/pMB1/pBR322/pUC origin of replication
>Addgene plasmid #107718 | pN3-Sp2FL | addgene full sequence | sequence record 207362 | Addgene NGS Result
TAGTTATTAATAGTAATCAATTACGGGGTCATTAGTTCATAGCCCATATATGGAGTTCCGCGTTACATAA
CTTACGGTAAATGGCCCGCCTGGCTGACCGCCCAACGACCCCCGCCCATTGACGTCAATAATGACGTATG
TTCCCATAGTAACGCCAATAGGGACTTTCCATTGACGTCAATGGGTGGAGTATTTACGGTAAACTGCCCA
CTTGGCAGTACATCAAGTGTATCATATGCCAAGTACGCCCCCTATTGACGTCAATGACGGTAAATGGCCC
GCCTGGCATTATGCCCAGTACATGACCTTATGGGACTTTCCTACTTGGCAGTACATCTACGTATTAGTCA
TCGCTATTACCATGGTGATGCGGTTTTGGCAGTACATCAATGGGCGTGGATAGCGGTTTGACTCACGGGG
ATTTCCAAGTCTCCACCCCATTGACGTCAATGGGAGTTTGTTTTGGCACCAAAATCAACGGGACTTTCCA
AAATGTCGTAACAACTCCGCCCCATTGACGCAAATGGGCGGTAGGCGTGTACGGTGGGAGGTCTATATAA
GCAGAGCTGGTTTAGTGAACCGTCAGATCCGCTAGCGCTACCGGACTCAGATCTCGAGCTCAAGCTTCGA
ATTCTGCAGTCGACCCACGCGTCCGCCCACGCGTCCGCCCACGCGTCCGGGCGGCGGAGGCCAGGGAGGA
AGATGTCGTAATGAGCGATCCACAGATGAGCATGGCCGCCACTGCTGCTGTCAGTCCCAGTGACTACCTG
CAGCCTGCTGCTGCTACTACCCAGGACTCCCAGCCATCTCCCTTGGCCCTGCTTGCTGCGACATGTAGCA
AAATTGGCCCCCCAGCTGTTGAAGCTGCAGTGACACCTCCTGCTCCCCCCCAGCCTACCCCAAGGAAACT
GGTCCCTATCAAACCCGCTCCTCTCCCTCTCAGTCCCTGCAAGAATAGCTTTAGCATCTTATCATCTAAA
GGAAATATACTTCAGATTCAGGGCTCCCAGCTGAGTACCTCCTACCCTGGAGGGCAGTTTGTGTTTGCAA
TCCAGAACCCCACCCTGATCAACAAAGGGAGCCGATCAAATGCAAGTATCCAGTACCAAGTCCCTCAGAT
CCAAGGGAACAGTTCCCAGACCATCCAGGTGCAGCCCAGTCTCACCAACCAGATCCAGGTCATCCCAGGC
ACCAACCAAGCCATCACCACCCCGTCAACATCTGGTCATAAGCCTGTCCCCATCAAGCCAGCTCCTGTCC
AGAAGTCAAGTACGACTACCACCCCTGTGCAGAGCGGGGCCAACGTGGTGAAGCTGACAGGCGGGGGTAG
CAACATGACGCTCACCCTGCCGCTCAACAACCTGGTGAACACCAGCGATATTGGGGGCCCTGCTCAGCTC
CTCACTGAGAGCCCCCCCACCCCACTGTCTAAGACTAACAAGAAAGCTAGGAAGAAGAGCCTCCCTGTGT
CACAGCCATCCGTAGCTGTGGCTGAGCAGGTGGAGACGGTGCTGATAGAGACCACGGCAGACAACATCAT
CCAGGCAGGAAACAACCTGCTGATCGTCCAGAGCCCTGGCGGGGGCCAGCCAGCTGTGGTCCAGCAAGTC
CAGGTGGTGCCACCCAAGGCTGAGCAGCAGCAGGTGGTCCAGATCCCCCAGCAGGCACTGCGGGTGGTGC
AAGCTGCCTCTGCCACCCTCCCCACCGTCCCCCAGAAGCCCTCTCAGAACTTTCAGATCCAGACAACTGA
ACCAACACCAACCCAGGTTTATATCCGTACACCTTCTGGTGAGGTACAGACAGTCCTTGTCCAGGACAGC
CCCCCAGCAACAGCTGCAACCACATCAACCGTCACCTGTAACAGCCCTGCACTCCGAGCTCCCCATCTGA
GTGGCACCAGCAAAAAACATTCAGCTGCCATTCTCCGAAAAGAGCGGCCCCTGCCAAAGATTGCACCTGC
TGGGAGCATCATCAGCCTGAACGCCGCACAGCTGGCAGCAGCTGCTCAGGCCATGCAGACCATCAACATC
AATGGTGTCCAAGTCCAGGGTGTGCCTGTCACCATCACCAACACTGGCGGGCAGCAGCAGCTGACCGTGC
AGAACGTTTCTGGAAACAACCTGACTATCAGTGGGCTGAGCCCCACCCAGATCCAGCTGCAGATGGAGCA
GGCTCTAGCCGGAGAGGCCCAGCCTGGGGAGAAACGGCGGCGCATGGCCTGCACGTGTCCCAACTGCAAG
GATGGGGAGAAGAGGTCTGGGGAGCAGGGCAAGAAGAAGCACGTGTGCCACATCCCGGACTGCGGGAAGA
CTTTCCGGAAGACATCCTTGCTCCGGGCCCACGTCCGCCTGCACACTGGCGAGCGGCCCTTTGTCTGCAA
CTGGTTCTTCTGTGGAAAGAGATTCACTCGGAGCGATGAACTCCAGCGACATGCTCGAACCCACACAGGG
GACAAGCGCTTTGAGTGTGCCCAATGTCAGAAGCGCTTCATGAGGAGTGACCACCTCACCAAGCATTACA
AGACCCACCTAGGCACGAAGGGCTTGTAAGGCCAACTGAGGCAGGAGGCCCTGAAGATGGAACACCTCCC
ATCTGATTGGCCCTGGGTCCATGATGGACAGGTGCCCACGACTGCCCTGGGCAGCCCTCACCCCACTCCT
GTTCTGTGGCTGTGTCCCTGCAGAGAGGGACTCTGTTCCTGTGTTCTCCTCCTTCCAAAGGCTCTGCCCC
TCTCACCGTGAGCTCCTGGCCTGCCCAGGCCATGGACACTGGCCATGCCCAATGAGACGTTCTAACCCAG
GACGCGTGGGGACCCTTATTTCCAAAGGAAAAACATACATTTCACTCCGTCGAGGAGCAAAGTGAGCCCC
CATCCCCACCCCATCCCCTTCCTCAACACTGCCGGAGTCCCATTGTGCCATGCCCCCTCCCCCACCGTGC
CTCCTTGTCCCCCTCAATTAAGTCCTCCTGGGCCGCTAGGGACACCCAGGGGCCCTGTACCCAGCCTCCC
ACTGACACCCCCCACCGGGGAGGTGGGAGGCTGCCTCCACTCCACTGCCCAGCCCTGCCACGGCTCTCCT
CCAAACATTCCAACTTCCTATGAAAGGTCAGACGCCGAGGACCTGCCCTCCCTCTTTTCTACGGAGAACG
TTGCCTTATACTCACTTCAGATGATGACACTGTGGACGTGTGTGCTTTAACCACATTTTATTTAATTGCT
CCCTTCCTCTCTTTGCTAGACGCCTCCCCCTTGCTTGCATTCAGTTTAGGGTTTTGGGGGCAATGCTGAG
CATAGGAGGGTCTTTTTTTTTTTGCTATTTTTTTTCTCACTTTAACAATTCTTTTCTAAATGACACATTT
CAACTCAAATCTGGACTCACCTGAGAACACCTTCCATCCTGACCCCGCCACGCCCTCATCTCCCCCTGCC
CAAGCTCCACTGTGTACAGTGTATATTGTATAATAGACTATTGTGTCTAAGACATGTTTTAAAAACATAT
TGCTTRTTATTTTTRARRCTTTTAAATTAAAMARAAATMAAAMTWTAAAAAAAAAAAAAAAAAAAAAAAA
AAAAAAAAAAAAAAAAAAAAAAAAAAAAAAAAAAAAAAAAAAAAAAAAAAAAAGGGCGGCCGCGACTCTA
GATCATAATCAGCCATACCACATTTGTAGAGGTTTTACTTGCTTTAAAAAACCTCCCACACCTCCCCCTG
AACCTGAAACATAAAATGAATGCAATTGTTGTTGTTAACTTGTTTATTGCAGCTTATAATGGTTACAAAT
AAAGCAATAGCATCACAAATTTCACAAATAAAGCATTTTTTTCACTGCATTCTAGTTGTGGTTTGTCCAA
ACTCATCAATGTATCTTAAGGCGTAAATTGTAAGCGTTAATATTTTGTTAAAATTCGCGTTAAATTTTTG
TTAAATCAGCTCATTTTTTAACCAATAGGCCGAAATCGGCAAAATCCCTTATAAATCAAAAGAATAGACC
GAGATAGGGT
[37 nt withheld, positions 4001-4037]
AAAGAACGTGGACTCCAACGTCAAAGG
[49 nt withheld, positions 4065-4113]
T
[91 nt withheld, positions 4115-4205]
G
[124 nt withheld, positions 4207-4330]
CAGGTGGCACTTTTCGGGGAAATGTGCGCGGAACCCCTATTTGTTTATTTTTCTAAATACATTCAAATAT
GTATCCGCTCATGAGACAATAACCCTGATAAATGCTTCAATAATATTGAAAAAGGAAGAGTCCTGAGGCG
GAAAGAACCAGCTGTGGAATGTGTGTCAGTTAGGGTGTGGAAAGTCCCCAGGCTCCCCAGCAGGCAGAAG
TATGCAAAGCATGCATCTCAATTAGTCAGCAACCAGGTGTGGAAAGTCCCCAGGCTCCCCAGCAGGCAGA
AGTATGCAAAGCATGCATCTCAATTAGTCAGCAACCATAGTCCCGCCCCTAACTCCGCCCATCCCGCCCC
TAACTCCGCCCAGTTCCGCCCATTCTCCGCCCCATGGCTGACTAATTTTTTTTATTTATGCAGAGGCCGA
GGCCGCCTCGGCCTCTGAGCTATTCCAGAAGTAGTGAGGAGGCTTTTTTGGAGGCCTAGGCTTTTGCAAA
GATCGATCAAGAGACAGGATGAGGATCGTTTCGCATGATTGAACAAGATGGATTGCACGCAGGTTCTCCG
GCCGCTTGGGTGGAGAGGCTATTCGGCTATGACTGGGCACAACAGACAATCGGCTGCTCTGATGCCGCCG
TGTTCCGGCTGTCAGCGCAGGGGCGCCCGGTTCTTTTTGTCAAGACCGACCTGTCCGGTGCCCTGAATGA
ACTGCAAGACGAGGCAGCGCGGCTATCGTGGCTGGCCACGACGGGCGTTCCTTGCGCAGCTGTGCTCGAC
GTTGTCACTGAAGCGGGAAGGGACTGGCTGCTATTGGGCGAAGTGCCGGGGCAGGATCTCCTGTCATCTC
ACCTTGCTCCTGCCGAGAAAGTATCCATCATGGCTGATGCAATGCGGCGGCTGCATACGCTTGATCCGGC
TACCTGCCCATTCGACCACCAAGCGAAACATCGCATCGAGCGAGCACGTACTCGGATGGAAGCCGGTCTT
GTCGATCAGGATGATCTGGACGAAGAGCATCAGGGGCTCGCGCCAGCCGAACTGTTCGCCAGGCTCAAGG
CGAGCATGCCCGACGGCGAGGATCTCGTCGTGACCCATGGCGATGCCTGCTTGCCGAATATCATGGTGGA
AAATGGCCGCTTTTCTGGATTCATCGACTGTGGCCGGCTGGGTGTGGCGGACCGCTATCAGGACATAGCG
TTGGCTACCCGTGATATTGCTGAAGAGCTTGGCGGCGAATGGGCTGACCGCTTCCTCGTGCTTTACGGTA
TCGCCGCTCCCGATTCGCAGCGCATCGCCTTCTATCGCCTTCTTGACGAGTTCTTCTGAGCGGGACTCTG
GGGTTCGAAATGACCGACCAAGCGACGCCCAACCTGCCATCACGAGATTTCGATTCCACCGCCGCCTTCT
ATGAAAGGTTGGGCTTCGGAATCGTTTTCCGGGACGCCGGCTGGATGATCCTCCAGCGCGGGGATCTCAT
GCTGGAGTTCTTCGCCCACCCTAGGGGGAGGCTAACTGAAACACGGAAGGAGACAATACCGGAAGGAACC
CGCGCTATGACGGCAATAAAAAGACAGAATAAAACGCACGGTGTTGGGTCGTTTGTTCATAAACGCGGGG
TTCGGTCCCAGGGCTGGCACTCTGTCGATACCCCACCGAGACCCCATTGGGGCCAATACGCCCGCGTTTC
TTCCTTTTCCCCACCCCACCCCCCAAGTTCGGGTGAAGGCCCAGGGCTCGCAGCCAACGTCGGGGCGGCA
GGCCCTGCCATAGCCTCAGGTTACTCATATATACTTTAGATTGATTTAAAACTTCATTTTTAATTTAAAA
GGATCTAGGTGAAGATCCTTTTTGATAATCTCATGACCAAAATCCCTTAACGTGAGTTTTCGTTCCACTG
AGCGTCAGACCCCGTAGAAAAGATCAAAGGATCTTCTTGAGATCCTTTTTTTCTGCGCGTAATCTGCTGC
TTGCAAACAAAAAAACCACCGCTACCAGCGGTGGTTTGTTTGCCGGATCAAGAGCTACCAACTCTTTTTC
CGAAGGTAACTGGCTTCAGCAGAGCGCAGATACCAAATACTGTTCTTCTAGTGTAGCCGTAGTTAGGCCA
CCACTTCAAGAACTCTGTAGCACCGCCTACATACCTCGCTCTGCTAATCCTGTTACCAGTGGCTGCTGCC
AGTGGCGATAAGTCGTGTCTTACCGGGTTGGACTCAAGACGATAGTTACCGGATAAGGCGCAGCGGTCGG
GCTGAACGGGGGGTTCGTGCACACAGCCCAGCTTGGAGCGAACGACCTACACCGAACTGAGATACCTACA
GCGTGAGCTATGAGAAAGCGCCACGCTTCCCGAAGGGAGAAAGGCGGACAGGTATCCGGTAAGCGGCAGG
GTCGGAACAGGAGAGCGCACGAGGGAGCTTCCAGGGGGAAACGCCTGGTATCTTTATAGTCCTGTCGGGT
TTCGCCACCTCTGACTTGAGCGTCGATTTTTGTGATGCTCGTCAGGGGGGCGGAGCCTATGGAAAAACGC
CAGCAACGCGGCCTTTTTACGGTTCCTGGCCTTTTGCTGGCCTTTTGCTCACATGTTCTTTCCTGCGTTA
TCCCCTGATTCTGTGGATAACCGTATTACCGCCATGCAT
